Addgene plasmid #62360: pJW1506
Purpose: RPL16b HA-TEV-AVI pop-in/pop-out plasmid
Depositing lab: Jonathan Weissman. Depositing organization: University of California, San Francisco (UCSF). Publication: Principles of ER cotranslational translocation revealed by proximity-specific ribosome profiling. Jan CH, Williams CC, Weissman JS. Science. 2014 Nov 7;346(6210):1257521. doi: 10.1126/science.1257521. Epub 2014 Nov 6. PubMed 25378630.
Backbone
  Vector backbone: pRS306
  Total vector size (bp): 5125
  Vector type: yeast targeting
  Selectable markers: URA3
Growth in bacteria
  Bacterial resistance: Ampicillin, 100 μg/mL
  Growth temperature: 37°C
  Growth strain: DH5alpha
  Copy number: High Copy
Gene/Insert
  Gene/Insert name: RPL16B
  Species: S. cerevisiae (budding yeast)
  Tag / fusion protein: HA-TEV-AVI (C terminal on insert)
  Cloning method: Restriction Enzyme; 5′ cloning site spei (not destroyed); 3′ cloning site spei (not destroyed)
  Sequencing primers: 5′ T7; 3′ M13 rev
Terms and licenses: Academic/Nonprofit Terms; Industry Terms: Not Available to Industry
How to cite: pJW1506 was a gift from Jonathan Weissman (Addgene plasmid # 62360 ; http://n2t.net/addgene:62360 ; RRID:Addgene_62360)
