[The description below was written by a language model from this plasmid's Addgene catalogue record and pLannotate feature annotations shown in this document.]
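Description:
pJW1506 is a yeast integrating ("targeting") plasmid of about 5.1 kb built on pRS306, designed to place an HA-TEV-AVI tag at the C terminus of the Saccharomyces cerevisiae ribosomal protein gene RPL16B by a pop-in/pop-out strategy. Like other pRS306 derivatives it shows no annotated yeast replication origin or centromere, so it can persist in yeast only by recombining into the genome. In E. coli it is maintained through a high-copy ColE1/pUC-type origin and selected with ampicillin (AmpR with its bla promoter). An f1 origin and remnants of the pBluescript lacZα/lac promoter region and polylinker, flanked by T7 and T3 promoters, are also present.

The insert sits in the multiple cloning site, cloned via SpeI at both ends, in reverse orientation relative to the T7 promoter. The feature tables annotate only a 360 bp fragment of the RPL16B coding sequence, consistent with a partial 3′ homology segment rather than a complete expression cassette. The roughly 385 bp of unannotated sequence adjacent to it probably holds the tag and downstream homology, although the annotation does not identify the HA epitope, TEV protease site or AviTag (a biotin ligase acceptor peptide). No yeast promoter for the insert is annotated, in keeping with expression from the native locus after integration.

URA3, with its own promoter, supports both steps. Selection for uracil prototrophy recovers integrants ("pop-in"), and 5-FOA counterselection recovers cells that have excised the vector by recombination ("pop-out"), some of which retain a scarless tagged allele. The associated publication concerns proximity-specific ribosome profiling, where Avi-tagged ribosomes can be biotinylated and isolated. The depositor and assembled sequences differ by one nucleotide in length and carry the same annotations.
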