Features (pLannotate 1.2.2; 19 found; start..end, strand, type, name):
    137..184     +  misc_feature   bom (fragment): basis of mobility region from pBR322
    195..410     +  promoter       URA3 promoter: S. cerevisiae URA3
    411..1214    +  CDS            URA3: orotidine-5'-phosphate decarboxylase, required for uracil biosynthesis; S. cerevisiae URA3; yeast auxotrophic marker, counterselectable with 5-fluoroorotic acid (5-FOA)
   1293..1342    +  misc_feature   bom (fragment): basis of mobility region from pBR322
   1343..1798    -  rep_origin     f1 ori (sequence partly withheld): f1 bacteriophage origin of replication; arrow indicates direction of (+) strand synthesis
   1806..1963    -  CDS            lacZα (fragment): LacZα fragment of β-galactosidase; lacZ fragment
   1966..1984    +  promoter       T7 promoter: promoter for bacteriophage T7 RNA polymerase
   1993..2029    +  misc_feature   MCS (fragment): pBluescript multiple cloning site
   2415..2774    -  CDS            RPL16B (fragment): RL16B_YEAST - Also known as RP23, RPL21B. Experimental evidence at protein level: Swiss-Prot protein existence level 1. Component of the ribosome, a large ribonucleoprotein complex responsible for the synthesis of proteins in the cell. The small ribosomal subunit (SSU) binds messenger RNAs (mRNAs) and translates the encoded message by selecting cognate aminoacyl-transfer RNA (tRNA) molecules. The large subunit (LSU) contains the ribosomal catalytic site termed the peptidyl transferase center (PTC), which catalyzes the formation of peptide bonds, thereby polymerizing the amino acids delivered b
   2775..2852    +  misc_feature   MCS (fragment): pBluescript multiple cloning site
   2865..2883    -  promoter       T3 promoter: promoter for bacteriophage T3 RNA polymerase
   2928..2944    -  protein_bind   lac operator: The lac repressor binds to the lac operator to inhibit transcription in E. coli. This inhibition can be relieved by adding lactose or isopropyl-β-D-thiogalactopyranoside (IPTG). lac repressor encoded by lacI
   2952..2982    -  promoter       lac promoter: promoter for the E. coli lac operon
   2997..3018    -  protein_bind   CAP binding site: CAP binding activates transcription in the presence of cAMP. E. coli catabolite activator protein
   3031..3123    -  CDS            lacI (fragment): lac repressor; lacI; The lac repressor binds to the lac operator to inhibit transcription in E. coli. This inhibition can be relieved by adding lactose or isopropyl-β-D-thiogalactopyranoside (IPTG).
   3306..3894    -  rep_origin     ori: high-copy-number ColE1/pMB1/pBR322/pUC origin of replication
   4065..4925    -  CDS            AmpR: β-lactamase; bla; confers resistance to ampicillin, carbenicillin, and related antibiotics
   4926..5030    -  promoter       AmpR promoter: bla
   5125..35      +  CDS            rop (fragment) (across the origin): Rop protein, which maintains plasmids at low copy number; rop
>Addgene plasmid #62360 | pJW1506 | depositor full sequence | sequence record 102444 | pJW1506 sequence 5125 bps
TCGCGCGTTTCGGTGATGACGGTGAAAACCTCTGACACATGCAGCTCCCGGAGACGGTCACAGCTTGTCT
GTAAGCGGATGCCGGGAGCAGACAAGCCCGTCAGGGCGCGTCAGCGGGTGTTGGCGGGTGTCGGGGCTGG
CTTAACTATGCGGCATCAGAGCAGATTGTACTGAGAGTGCACCACGCTTTTCAATTCAATTCATCATTTT
TTTTTTATTCTTTTTTTTGATTTCGGTTTCTTTGAAATTTTTTTGATTCGGTAATCTCCGAACAGAAGGA
AGAACGAAGGAAGGAGCACAGACTTAGATTGGTATATATACGCATATGTAGTGTTGAAGAAACATGAAAT
TGCCCAGTATTCTTAACCCAACTGCACAGAACAAAAACCTGCAGGAAACGAAGATAAATCATGTCGAAAG
CTACATATAAGGAACGTGCTGCTACTCATCCTAGTCCTGTTGCTGCCAAGCTATTTAATATCATGCACGA
AAAGCAAACAAACTTGTGTGCTTCATTGGATGTTCGTACCACCAAGGAATTACTGGAGTTAGTTGAAGCA
TTAGGTCCCAAAATTTGTTTACTAAAAACACATGTGGATATCTTGACTGATTTTTCCATGGAGGGCACAG
TTAAGCCGCTAAAGGCATTATCCGCCAAGTACAATTTTTTACTCTTCGAAGACAGAAAATTTGCTGACAT
TGGTAATACAGTCAAATTGCAGTACTCTGCGGGTGTATACAGAATAGCAGAATGGGCAGACATTACGAAT
GCACACGGTGTGGTGGGCCCAGGTATTGTTAGCGGTTTGAAGCAGGCGGCAGAAGAAGTAACAAAGGAAC
CTAGAGGCCTTTTGATGTTAGCAGAATTGTCATGCAAGGGCTCCCTATCTACTGGAGAATATACTAAGGG
TACTGTTGACATTGCGAAGAGCGACAAAGATTTTGTTATCGGCTTTATTGCTCAAAGAGACATGGGTGGA
AGAGATGAAGGTTACGATTGGTTGATTATGACACCCGGTGTGGGTTTAGATGACAAGGGAGACGCATTGG
GTCAACAGTATAGAACCGTGGATGATGTGGTCTCTACAGGATCTGACATTATTATTGTTGGAAGAGGACT
ATTTGCAAAGGGAAGGGATGCTAAGGTAGAGGGTGAACGTTACAGAAAAGCAGGCTGGGAAGCATATTTG
AGAAGATGCGGCCAGCAAAACTAAAAAACTGTATTATAAGTAAATGCATGTATACTAAACTCACAAATTA
GAGCTTCAATTTAATTATATCAGTTATTACCCTGCGGTGTGAAATACCGCACAGATGCGTAAGGAGAAAA
TACCGCATCAGGAAATTGTAAACGTTAATATTTTGTTAAAATTCGCGTTAAATTTTTGTTAAATCAGCTC
ATTTTTTAACCAATAGGCCGAAATCGGCAAAATCCCTTATAAATCAAAAGAATAGACCGAGATAGGGT
[37 nt withheld, positions 1469-1505]
AAAGAACGTGGACTCCAACGTCAAAGG
[49 nt withheld, positions 1533-1581]
T
[91 nt withheld, positions 1583-1673]
G
[124 nt withheld, positions 1675-1798]
CGCGCCATTCGCCATTCAGGCTGCGCAACTGTTGGGAAGGGCGATCGGTGCGGGCCTCTTCGCTATTACG
CCAGCTGGCGAAGGGGGGATGTGCTGCAAGGCGATTAAGTTGGGTAACGCCAGGGTTTTCCCAGTCACGA
CGTTGTAAAACGACGGCCAGTGAATTGTAATACGACTCACTATAGGGCGAATTGGAGCTCCACCGCGGTG
GCGGCCGCTCTAGAACTAGTGCATATTGTTATTCTTTCACGCTTTGTTTTGATATGGTGAAAATTCGAAG
TCTCTAGAATGTCCTTTAGGTACCTTTCTTTAAGATGTGGTTCATATTCAAAAAATCTGATCAATTAGAA
TTTATACCAGTGTTTTAATATGTTTATTTATCTGTTATTGATATTATTTAAAATGTGAAACAAAATAAAT
AAAAATAACTAAAAATGTAGGGTGGTTTGTTGTTTTGCAAAAAATAAAAGATAAGATTGATCACAAATTC
ATTTCATGAAATTTACTCATGCCATTCAATTTTTTGAGCTTCAAAAATATCATTCAAACCTGATCCTTGA
AAATACAAATTTTCTGAACCTCCAGCGTAGTCTGGGACGTCGTATGGGTAAGAACCGTAACCGAAAGAAG
CCAATTGCTTAGCAACATCGGATTCAGAAGCAGCAGCAGAAGCAGAGGAGACCTTTTTGGTGAAAGCTCT
CTTCTTGGCGTAATATTCGGCGGATCTGACCTTTCTCTTGTCTTCTAATTTAGCAACAACATCTTCGTAT
TTCCAACCAACAGAAGTAGACAACTTACCCAAAGTGGTGTACTTTCTACCTGGTTTCAATCTCAAAACTC
TCAAAGCTTGAGGAACGACAACTCTCTTCTTTTTGTCGTATGGAGGTGGAATACCTTCGAAGATCTTTAA
ACGTTCCAAGGCAGCCTTACCACGGGCGGTCTTGTGGGAAACCATACCACGAATAGCCTTGTAAAGACTA
GTGGATCCCCCGGGCTGCAGGAATTCGATATCAAGCTTATCGATACCGTCGACCTCGAGGGGGGGCCCGG
TACCCAGCTTTTGTTCCCTTTAGTGAGGGTTAATTCCGAGCTTGGCGTAATCATGGTCATAGCTGTTTCC
TGTGTGAAATTGTTATCCGCTCACAATTCCACACAACATAGGAGCCGGAAGCATAAAGTGTAAAGCCTGG
GGTGCCTAATGAGTGAGGTAACTCACATTAATTGCGTTGCGCTCACTGCCCGCTTTCCAGTCGGGAAACC
TGTCGTGCCAGCTGCATTAATGAATCGGCCAACGCGCGGGGAGAGGCGGTTTGCGTATTGGGCGCTCTTC
CGCTTCCTCGCTCACTGACTCGCTGCGCTCGGTCGTTCGGCTGCGGCGAGCGGTATCAGCTCACTCAAAG
GCGGTAATACGGTTATCCACAGAATCAGGGGATAACGCAGGAAAGAACATGTGAGCAAAAGGCCAGCAAA
AGGCCAGGAACCGTAAAAAGGCCGCGTTGCTGGCGTTTTTCCATAGGCTCGGCCCCCCTGACGAGCATCA
CAAAAATCGACGCTCAAGTCAGAGGTGGCGAAACCCGACAGGACTATAAAGATACCAGGCGTTCCCCCCT
GGAAGCTCCCTCGTGCGCTCTCCTGTTCCGACCCTGCCGCTTACCGGATACCTGTCCGCCTTTCTCCCTT
CGGGAAGCGTGGCGCTTTCTCAATGCTCACGCTGTAGGTATCTCAGTTCGGTGTAGGTCGTTCGCTCCAA
GCTGGGCTGTGTGCACGAACCCCCCGTTCAGCCCGACCGCTGCGCCTTATCCGGTAACTATCGTCTTGAG
TCCAACCCGGTAAGACACGACTTATCGCCACTGGCAGCAGCCACTGGTAACAGGATTAGCAGAGCGAGGT
ATGTAGGCGGTGCTACAGAGTTCTTGAAGTGGTGGCCTAACTACGGCTACACTAGAAGGACAGTATTTGG
TATCTGCGCTCTGCTGAAGCCAGTTACCTTCGGAAAAAGAGTTGGTAGCTCTTGATCCGGCAAACAAACC
ACCGCTGGTAGCGGTGGTTTTTTTGTTTGCAAGCAGCAGATTACGCGCAGAAAAAAAGGATCTCAAGAAG
ATCCTTTGATCTTTTCTACGGGGTCTGACGCTCAGTGGAACGAAAACTCACGTTAAGGGATTTTGGTCAT
GAGATTATCAAAAAGGATCTTCACCTAGATCCTTTTAAATTAAAAATGAAGTTTTAAATCAATCTAAAGT
ATATATGAGTAAACTTGGTCTGACAGTTACCAATGCTTAATCAGTGAGGCACCTATCTCAGCGATCTGTC
TATTTCGTTCATCCATAGTTGCCTGACTGCCCGTCGTGTAGATAACTACGATACGGGAGGGCTTACCATC
TGGCCCCAGTGCTGCAATGATACCGCGAGACCCACGCTCACCGGCTCCAGATTTATCAGCAATAAACCAG
CCAGCCGGAAGGGCCGAGCGCAGAAGTGGTCCTGCAACTTTATCCGCCTCCATCCAGTCTATTAATTGTT
GCCGGGAAGCTAGAGTAAGTAGTTCGCCAGTTAATAGTTTGCGCAACGTTGTTGCCATTGCTACAGGCAT
CGTGGTGTCACGCTCGTCGTTTGGTATGGCTTCATTCAGCTCCGGTTCCCAACGATCAAGGCGAGTTACA
TGATCCCCCATGTTGTGAAAAAAAGCGGTTAGCTCCTTCGGTCCTCCGATCGTTGTCAGAAGTAAGTTGG
CCGCAGTGTTATCACTCATGGTTATGGCAGCACTGCATAATTCTCTTACTGTCATGCCATCCGTAAGATG
CTTTTCTGTGACTGGTGAGTACTCAACCAAGTCATTCTGAGAATAGTGTATGCGGCGACCGAGTTGCTCT
TGCCCGGCGTCAATACGGGATAATACCGCGCCACATAGCAGAACTTTAAAAGTGCTCATCATTGGAAAAC
GTTCTTCGGGGCGAAAACTCTCAAGGATCTTACCGCTGTTGAGATCCAGTTCGATGTAACCCACTCGTGC
ACCCAACTGATCTTCAGCATCTTTTACTTTCACCAGCGTTTCTGGGTGAGCAAAAACAGGAAGGCAAAAT
GCCGCAAAAAAGGGAATAAGGGCGACACGGAAATGTTGAATACTCATACTCTTCCTTTTTCAATATTATT
GAAGCATTTATCAGGGTTATTGTCTCATGAGCGGATACATATTTGAATGTATTTAGAAAAATAAACAAAT
AGGGGTTCCGCGCACATTTCCCCGAAAAGTGCCACCTGACGTCTAAGAAACCATTATTATCATGACATTA
ACCTATAAAAATAGGCGTATCACGAGGCCCTTTCGTC
