Features (pLannotate 1.2.2; 19 found; start..end, strand, type, name):
    137..184     +  misc_feature   bom (fragment): basis of mobility region from pBR322
    195..410     +  promoter       URA3 promoter: S. cerevisiae URA3
    411..1214    +  CDS            URA3: orotidine-5'-phosphate decarboxylase, required for uracil biosynthesis; S. cerevisiae URA3; yeast auxotrophic marker, counterselectable with 5-fluoroorotic acid (5-FOA)
   1293..1342    +  misc_feature   bom (fragment): basis of mobility region from pBR322
   1343..1798    -  rep_origin     f1 ori (sequence partly withheld): f1 bacteriophage origin of replication; arrow indicates direction of (+) strand synthesis
   1806..1963    -  CDS            lacZα (fragment): LacZα fragment of β-galactosidase; lacZ fragment
   1966..1984    +  promoter       T7 promoter: promoter for bacteriophage T7 RNA polymerase
   1993..2029    +  misc_feature   MCS (fragment): pBluescript multiple cloning site
   2415..2774    -  CDS            RPL16B (fragment): RL16B_YEAST - Also known as RP23, RPL21B. Experimental evidence at protein level: Swiss-Prot protein existence level 1. Component of the ribosome, a large ribonucleoprotein complex responsible for the synthesis of proteins in the cell. The small ribosomal subunit (SSU) binds messenger RNAs (mRNAs) and translates the encoded message by selecting cognate aminoacyl-transfer RNA (tRNA) molecules. The large subunit (LSU) contains the ribosomal catalytic site termed the peptidyl transferase center (PTC), which catalyzes the formation of peptide bonds, thereby polymerizing the amino acids delivered b
   2775..2852    +  misc_feature   MCS (fragment): pBluescript multiple cloning site
   2864..2882    -  promoter       T3 promoter: promoter for bacteriophage T3 RNA polymerase
   2927..2943    -  protein_bind   lac operator: The lac repressor binds to the lac operator to inhibit transcription in E. coli. This inhibition can be relieved by adding lactose or isopropyl-β-D-thiogalactopyranoside (IPTG). lac repressor encoded by lacI
   2951..2981    -  promoter       lac promoter: promoter for the E. coli lac operon
   2996..3017    -  protein_bind   CAP binding site: CAP binding activates transcription in the presence of cAMP. E. coli catabolite activator protein
   3030..3122    -  CDS            lacI (fragment): lac repressor; lacI; The lac repressor binds to the lac operator to inhibit transcription in E. coli. This inhibition can be relieved by adding lactose or isopropyl-β-D-thiogalactopyranoside (IPTG).
   3305..3893    -  rep_origin     ori: high-copy-number ColE1/pMB1/pBR322/pUC origin of replication
   4064..4924    -  CDS            AmpR: β-lactamase; bla; confers resistance to ampicillin, carbenicillin, and related antibiotics
   4925..5029    -  promoter       AmpR promoter: bla
   5124..35      +  CDS            rop (fragment) (across the origin): Rop protein, which maintains plasmids at low copy number; rop
>Addgene plasmid #62360 | pJW1506 | addgene full sequence | sequence record 106801 | Addgene Assembled Sequence
TCGCGCGTTTCGGTGATGACGGTGAAAACCTCTGACACATGCAGCTCCCGGAGACGGTCACAGCTTGTCT
GTAAGCGGATGCCGGGAGCAGACAAGCCCGTCAGGGCGCGTCAGCGGGTGTTGGCGGGTGTCGGGGCTGG
CTTAACTATGCGGCATCAGAGCAGATTGTACTGAGAGTGCACCACGCTTTTCAATTCAATTCATCATTTT
TTTTTTATTCTTTTTTTTGATTTCGGTTTCTTTGAAATTTTTTTGATTCGGTAATCTCCGAACAGAAGGA
AGAACGAAGGAAGGAGCACAGACTTAGATTGGTATATATACGCATATGTAGTGTTGAAGAAACATGAAAT
TGCCCAGTATTCTTAACCCAACTGCACAGAACAAAAACCTGCAGGAAACGAAGATAAATCATGTCGAAAG
CTACATATAAGGAACGTGCTGCTACTCATCCTAGTCCTGTTGCTGCCAAGCTATTTAATATCATGCACGA
AAAGCAAACAAACTTGTGTGCTTCATTGGATGTTCGTACCACCAAGGAATTACTGGAGTTAGTTGAAGCA
TTAGGTCCCAAAATTTGTTTACTAAAAACACATGTGGATATCTTGACTGATTTTTCCATGGAGGGCACAG
TTAAGCCGCTAAAGGCATTATCCGCCAAGTACAATTTTTTACTCTTCGAAGACAGAAAATTTGCTGACAT
TGGTAATACAGTCAAATTGCAGTACTCTGCGGGTGTATACAGAATAGCAGAATGGGCAGACATTACGAAT
GCACACGGTGTGGTGGGCCCAGGTATTGTTAGCGGTTTGAAGCAGGCGGCAGAAGAAGTAACAAAGGAAC
CTAGAGGCCTTTTGATGTTAGCAGAATTGTCATGCAAGGGCTCCCTATCTACTGGAGAATATACTAAGGG
TACTGTTGACATTGCGAAGAGCGACAAAGATTTTGTTATCGGCTTTATTGCTCAAAGAGACATGGGTGGA
AGAGATGAAGGTTACGATTGGTTGATTATGACACCCGGTGTGGGTTTAGATGACAAGGGAGACGCATTGG
GTCAACAGTATAGAACCGTGGATGATGTGGTCTCTACAGGATCTGACATTATTATTGTTGGAAGAGGACT
ATTTGCAAAGGGAAGGGATGCTAAGGTAGAGGGTGAACGTTACAGAAAAGCAGGCTGGGAAGCATATTTG
AGAAGATGCGGCCAGCAAAACTAAAAAACTGTATTATAAGTAAATGCATGTATACTAAACTCACAAATTA
GAGCTTCAATTTAATTATATCAGTTATTACCCTGCGGTGTGAAATACCGCACAGATGCGTAAGGAGAAAA
TACCGCATCAGGAAATTGTAAACGTTAATATTTTGTTAAAATTCGCGTTAAATTTTTGTTAAATCAGCTC
ATTTTTTAACCAATAGGCCGAAATCGGCAAAATCCCTTATAAATCAAAAGAATAGACCGAGATAGGGT
[37 nt withheld, positions 1469-1505]
AAAGAACGTGGACTCCAACGTCAAAGG
[49 nt withheld, positions 1533-1581]
T
[91 nt withheld, positions 1583-1673]
G
[124 nt withheld, positions 1675-1798]
CGCGCCATTCGCCATTCAGGCTGCGCAACTGTTGGGAAGGGCGATCGGTGCGGGCCTCTTCGCTATTACG
CCAGCTGGCGAAGGGGGGATGTGCTGCAAGGCGATTAAGTTGGGTAACGCCAGGGTTTTCCCAGTCACGA
CGTTGTAAAACGACGGCCAGTGAATTGTAATACGACTCACTATAGGGCGAATTGGAGCTCCACCGCGGTG
GCGGCCGCTCTAGAACTAGTGCATATTGTTATTCTTTCACGCTTTGTTTTGATATGGTGAAAATTCGAAG
TCTCTAGAATGTCCTTTAGGTACCTTTCTTTAAGATGTGGTTCATATTCAAAAAATCTGATCAATTAGAA
TTTATACCAGTGTTTTAATATGTTTATTTATCTGTTATTGATATTATTTAAAATGTGAAACAAAATAAAT
AAAAATAACTAAAAATGTAGGGTGGTTTGTTGTTTTGCAAAAAATAAAAGATAAGATTGATCACAAATTC
ATTTCATGAAATTTACTCATGCCATTCAATTTTTTGAGCTTCAAAAATATCATTCAAACCTGATCCTTGA
AAATACAAATTTTCTGAACCTCCAGCGTAGTCTGGGACGTCGTATGGGTAAGAACCGTAACCGAAAGAAG
CCAATTGCTTAGCAACATCGGATTCAGAAGCAGCAGCAGAAGCAGAGGAGACCTTTTTGGTGAAAGCTCT
CTTCTTGGCGTAATATTCGGCGGATCTGACCTTTCTCTTGTCTTCTAATTTAGCAACAACATCTTCGTAT
TTCCAACCAACAGAAGTAGACAACTTACCCAAAGTGGTGTACTTTCTACCTGGTTTCAATCTCAAAACTC
TCAAAGCTTGAGGAACGACAACTCTCTTCTTTTTGTCGTATGGAGGTGGAATACCTTCGAAGATCTTTAA
ACGTTCCAAGGCAGCCTTACCACGGGCGGTCTTGTGGGAAACCATACCACGAATAGCCTTGTAAAGACTA
GTGGATCCCCCGGGCTGCAGGAATTCGATATCAAGCTTATCGATACCGTCGACCTCGAGGGGGGGCCCGG
TACCAGCTTTTGTTCCCTTTAGTGAGGGTTAATTCCGAGCTTGGCGTAATCATGGTCATAGCTGTTTCCT
GTGTGAAATTGTTATCCGCTCACAATTCCACACAACATAGGAGCCGGAAGCATAAAGTGTAAAGCCTGGG
GTGCCTAATGAGTGAGGTAACTCACATTAATTGCGTTGCGCTCACTGCCCGCTTTCCAGTCGGGAAACCT
GTCGTGCCAGCTGCATTAATGAATCGGCCAACGCGCGGGGAGAGGCGGTTTGCGTATTGGGCGCTCTTCC
GCTTCCTCGCTCACTGACTCGCTGCGCTCGGTCGTTCGGCTGCGGCGAGCGGTATCAGCTCACTCAAAGG
CGGTAATACGGTTATCCACAGAATCAGGGGATAACGCAGGAAAGAACATGTGAGCAAAAGGCCAGCAAAA
GGCCAGGAACCGTAAAAAGGCCGCGTTGCTGGCGTTTTTCCATAGGCTCGGCCCCCCTGACGAGCATCAC
AAAAATCGACGCTCAAGTCAGAGGTGGCGAAACCCGACAGGACTATAAAGATACCAGGCGTTCCCCCCTG
GAAGCTCCCTCGTGCGCTCTCCTGTTCCGACCCTGCCGCTTACCGGATACCTGTCCGCCTTTCTCCCTTC
GGGAAGCGTGGCGCTTTCTCAATGCTCACGCTGTAGGTATCTCAGTTCGGTGTAGGTCGTTCGCTCCAAG
CTGGGCTGTGTGCACGAACCCCCCGTTCAGCCCGACCGCTGCGCCTTATCCGGTAACTATCGTCTTGAGT
CCAACCCGGTAAGACACGACTTATCGCCACTGGCAGCAGCCACTGGTAACAGGATTAGCAGAGCGAGGTA
TGTAGGCGGTGCTACAGAGTTCTTGAAGTGGTGGCCTAACTACGGCTACACTAGAAGGACAGTATTTGGT
ATCTGCGCTCTGCTGAAGCCAGTTACCTTCGGAAAAAGAGTTGGTAGCTCTTGATCCGGCAAACAAACCA
CCGCTGGTAGCGGTGGTTTTTTTGTTTGCAAGCAGCAGATTACGCGCAGAAAAAAAGGATCTCAAGAAGA
TCCTTTGATCTTTTCTACGGGGTCTGACGCTCAGTGGAACGAAAACTCACGTTAAGGGATTTTGGTCATG
AGATTATCAAAAAGGATCTTCACCTAGATCCTTTTAAATTAAAAATGAAGTTTTAAATCAATCTAAAGTA
TATATGAGTAAACTTGGTCTGACAGTTACCAATGCTTAATCAGTGAGGCACCTATCTCAGCGATCTGTCT
ATTTCGTTCATCCATAGTTGCCTGACTGCCCGTCGTGTAGATAACTACGATACGGGAGGGCTTACCATCT
GGCCCCAGTGCTGCAATGATACCGCGAGACCCACGCTCACCGGCTCCAGATTTATCAGCAATAAACCAGC
CAGCCGGAAGGGCCGAGCGCAGAAGTGGTCCTGCAACTTTATCCGCCTCCATCCAGTCTATTAATTGTTG
CCGGGAAGCTAGAGTAAGTAGTTCGCCAGTTAATAGTTTGCGCAACGTTGTTGCCATTGCTACAGGCATC
GTGGTGTCACGCTCGTCGTTTGGTATGGCTTCATTCAGCTCCGGTTCCCAACGATCAAGGCGAGTTACAT
GATCCCCCATGTTGTGAAAAAAAGCGGTTAGCTCCTTCGGTCCTCCGATCGTTGTCAGAAGTAAGTTGGC
CGCAGTGTTATCACTCATGGTTATGGCAGCACTGCATAATTCTCTTACTGTCATGCCATCCGTAAGATGC
TTTTCTGTGACTGGTGAGTACTCAACCAAGTCATTCTGAGAATAGTGTATGCGGCGACCGAGTTGCTCTT
GCCCGGCGTCAATACGGGATAATACCGCGCCACATAGCAGAACTTTAAAAGTGCTCATCATTGGAAAACG
TTCTTCGGGGCGAAAACTCTCAAGGATCTTACCGCTGTTGAGATCCAGTTCGATGTAACCCACTCGTGCA
CCCAACTGATCTTCAGCATCTTTTACTTTCACCAGCGTTTCTGGGTGAGCAAAAACAGGAAGGCAAAATG
CCGCAAAAAAGGGAATAAGGGCGACACGGAAATGTTGAATACTCATACTCTTCCTTTTTCAATATTATTG
AAGCATTTATCAGGGTTATTGTCTCATGAGCGGATACATATTTGAATGTATTTAGAAAAATAAACAAATA
GGGGTTCCGCGCACATTTCCCCGAAAAGTGCCACCTGACGTCTAAGAAACCATTATTATCATGACATTAA
CCTATAAAAATAGGCGTATCACGAGGCCCTTTCGTC
