>Addgene plasmid #62360 | pJW1506 | addgene partial sequence | sequence record 106608 | M13pUC-Fwd 5'-CCCAGTCACGACGTTGTAAAACG-3'
CGACTCACTATAGGGCGAATTGGAGCTCCACCGCGGTGGCGGCCGCTCTAGAACTAGTGCATATTGTTAT
TCTTTCACGCTTTGTTTTGATATGGTGAAAATTCGAAGTCTCTAGAATGTCCTTTAGGTACCTTTCTTTA
AGATGTGGTTCATATTCAAAAAATCTGATCAATTAGAATTTATACCAGTGTTTTAATATGTTTATTTATC
TGTTATTGATATTATTTAAAATGTGAAACAAAATAAATAAAAATAACTAAAAATGTAGGGTGGTTTGTTG
TTTTGCAAAAAATAAAAGATAAGATTGATCACAAATTCATTTCATGAAATTTACTCATGCCATTCAATTT
TTTGAGCTTCAAAAATATCATTCAAACCTGATCCTTGAAAATACAAATTTTCTGAACCTCCAGCGTAGTC
TGGGACGTCGTATGGGTAAGAACCGTAACCGAAAGAAGCCAATTGCTTAGCAACATCGGATTCAGAAGCA
GCAGCAGAAGCAGAGGAGACCTTTTTGGTGAAAGCTCTCTTCTTGGCGTAATATTCGGCGGATCTGACCT
TTCTCTTGTCTTCTAATTTAGCAACAACATCTTCGTATTTCCAACCAACAGAAGTAGACAACTTACCCAA
AGTGGTGTACTTTCTACCTGGTTTCAATCTCAAAACTCTCAAAGCTTGAGGAACGACAACTCTCTTCTTT
TTGTCGTATGGAGGTGGAATACCTTCGAAGATCTTTAAACGTTCCAAGGCAGCCTTACCACGGGCGGTCT
TGTGGGAAACCATACCACGAATAGCCTTGTAAAGACTAGTGGATCCCCCGGGCTGCAGGAATTCGATATC
AAGCTTATCGATACCGTCGACCTCGAGGG
