>Addgene plasmid #62360 | pJW1506 | addgene partial sequence | sequence record 106800 | M13pUC-Rev 5'-AGCGGATAACAATTTCACACAGG-3'
AATTAACCCTCACTAAAGGGAACAAAAGCTGGTACCGGGCCCCCCCTCGAGGTCGACGGTATCGATAAGC
TTGATATCGAATTCCTGCAGCCCGGGGGATCCACTAGTCTTTACAAGGCTATTCGTGGTATGGTTTCCCA
CAAGACCGCCCGTGGTAAGGCTGCCTTGGAACGTTTAAAGATCTTCGAAGGTATTCCACCTCCATACGAC
AAAAAGAAGAGAGTTGTCGTTCCTCAAGCTTTGAGAGTTTTGAGATTGAAACCAGGTAGAAAGTACACCA
CTTTGGGTAAGTTGTCTACTTCTGTTGGTTGGAAATACGAAGATGTTGTTGCTAAATTAGAAGACAAGAG
AAAGGTCAGATCCGCCGAATATTACGCCAAGAAGAGAGCTTTCACCAAAAAGGTCTCCTCTGCTTCTGCT
GCTGCTTCTGAATCCGATGTTGCTAAGCAATTGGCTTCTTTCGGTTACGGTTCTTACCCATACGACGTCC
CAGACTACGCTGGAGGTTCAGAAAATTTGTATTTTCAAGGATCAGGTTTGAATGATATTTTTGAAGCTCA
AAAAATTGAATGGCATGAGTAAATTTCATGAAATGAATTTGTGATCAATCTTATCTTTTATTTTTTGCAA
AACAACAAACCACCCTACATTTTTAGTTATTTTTATTTATTTTGTTTCACATTTTAAATAATATCAATAA
CAGATAAATAAACATATTAAAACACTGGTATAAATTCTAATTGATCAGATTTTTTGAATATGAACCACAT
CTTAAAGAAAGGTACCTAAAGGACATTCTAGAGACTTCGAATTTTCACCATATCAAAACAAAGCGTGAAA
GAATAACAATATGCACTAGTTCTAGAGCGGCCGCCACCGCGGTGGAGCTCCAATTCGCCCTATAGTGAGT
CGTATTACAATTCACTGGCCGTCGTT
